Addgene plasmid #128588: AAV-EF1α1.1-FLPX-rc [ChrimsonR-GFP]
Purpose: AAV-mediated expression of ChrimsonR-GFP under the EF1α1.1 promoter in frt/reversed (Flp-dependent) manner.
Depositing lab: Edward Boyden. Depositing organization: Massachusetts Institute of Technology. Publication: Independent optical excitation of distinct neural populations. Klapoetke NC, Murata Y, Kim SS, Pulver SR, Birdsey-Benson A, Cho YK, Morimoto TK, Chuong AS, Carpenter EJ, Tian Z, Wang J, Xie Y, Yan Z, Zhang Y, Chow BY, Surek B, Melkonian M, Jayaraman V, Constantine-Paton M, Wong GK, Boyden ES. Nat Methods. 2014 Mar;11(3):338-46. doi: 10.1038/nmeth.2836. Epub 2014 Feb 9. PubMed 24509633.
Backbone
  Vector backbone: AAV- EF1α1.1-FLPX
  Backbone manufacturer: Epoch
  Backbone size w/o insert (bp): 5156
  Total vector size (bp): 6941
  Vector type: Mammalian Expression, AAV
Growth in bacteria
  Bacterial resistance: Ampicillin, 100 μg/mL
  Growth temperature: 37°C
  Growth strain: NEB Stable
  Growth instructions: Can use DH5alpha at 37°C or Stbl3 at 30°C. Carbenicillin is preferred over ampicillin. In DH5alpha this plasmid may act more like a high copy plasmid, although in Stbl3 it may act more like a low copy plasmid.
  Copy number: High Copy
Gene/Insert
  Gene/Insert name: ChrimsonR-GFP (alt names: Chrimson K176R mutant-GFP; ChR88m19-GFP; Chlamydomonas noctigama channelrhodopsin K176R mutant-GFP)
  Species: Chlamydomonas noctigama
  Insert size (bp): 1785
  Mutation: Chrimson K176R mutant
  GenBank ID: KF992060
  Promoter: EF1α (1.1 kb short version)
  Tag / fusion protein: GFP (C terminal on insert)
  Cloning method: Restriction Enzyme; 5′ cloning site EcoRI (not destroyed); 3′ cloning site BamHI (not destroyed)
  Sequencing primers: 5′ ggatcttggttcattctcaag; 3′ aaagagacagcaaccagg
Terms and licenses: Academic/Nonprofit Terms; Industry Terms: Not Available to Industry
Depositor comments: The plasmid is fully sequenced in the coding sequence regions (opsin-fluorophore and important flanking regions). Multiple digestions were done to verify the vector structure. The construct and the virus were both tested in vitro.
How to cite: AAV-EF1α1.1-FLPX-rc [ChrimsonR-GFP] was a gift from Edward Boyden (Addgene plasmid # 128588 ; http://n2t.net/addgene:128588 ; RRID:Addgene_128588)
