[The description below was written by a language model from this plasmid's Addgene catalogue record and pLannotate feature annotations shown in this document.]
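Description:
AAV-EF1α1.1-FLPX-rc [ChrimsonR-GFP] is a 6.9 kb AAV transfer plasmid for Flp recombinase-dependent expression of a red-light-sensitive channelrhodopsin in mammalian cells. It is propagated in E. coli through a high-copy ColE1/pUC-type origin and selected with the AmpR β-lactamase gene. An f1 phage origin is also present. The expression cassette lies between AAV2 inverted terminal repeats, which allow it to be packaged into recombinant AAV particles. The annotation detects the downstream ITR in full but only short fragments of the upstream one, a common result for these structured repeats in assembled sequencing reads.

Transcription is driven by the 1.1 kb short version of the human EF1α promoter, annotated as the core promoter plus portions of intron A. Downstream, the payload sits in reverse-complement orientation. It encodes ChrimsonR, the K176R mutant of the Chlamydomonas noctigama channelrhodopsin Chrimson with accelerated closing kinetics, fused at its C terminus to EGFP. The inverted coding sequence is bracketed by minimal FRT sites in opposing orientation. Next to each FRT the annotation shows a short segment labelled as a β-globin intron fragment. These may correspond to a second, variant recombination site of the FLPX design, but the record does not say so. Without Flp the open reading frame is antisense to the promoter and no protein is made. Flp-mediated inversion places it in the sense orientation, where a WPRE and bovine growth hormone polyadenylation signal support transcript stability and 3′ end processing.

The construct is used to produce AAV for optogenetic excitation restricted to Flp-expressing cell populations, with GFP fluorescence marking the opsin-expressing cells. The depositor notes that the coding regions were sequenced and that both plasmid and virus were tested in vitro.
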