Features (pLannotate 1.2.2; 21 found; start..end, strand, type, name):
     12..39      +  repeat_region  AAV2 ITR (fragment): inverted terminal repeat of adeno-associated virus serotype 2 inverted
     68..95      +  repeat_region  AAV2 ITR (fragment): inverted terminal repeat of adeno-associated virus serotype 2 inverted
    164..375     +  promoter       EF-1α core promoter: core promoter for human elongation factor EF-1α
    376..485     +  intron         EF-1α intron A (fragment): intron upstream of the start codon of human EF-1α
   1111..1314    +  intron         EF-1α intron A: truncated intron upstream of the start codon of human EF-1α
   1330..1363    +  protein_bind   FRT (minimal): supports FLP-mediated excision but not integration (Turan and Bode, 2011) FLP recombinase from the Saccharomyces cerevisiae 2μ plasmid
   1364..1413    -  intron         β-globin intron (fragment): internally truncated intron from human β-globin
   1457..2173    -  CDS            EGFP: the original enhanced GFP (Yang et al., 1996) mammalian codon-optimized
   2192..3241    -  CDS            ChrimsonR: red light-drivable channelrhodopsin from Chlamydomonas noctigama (Klapoetke et al., 2014) K176R mutant with accelerated closing kinetics
   3265..3298    -  protein_bind   FRT (minimal): supports FLP-mediated excision but not integration (Turan and Bode, 2011) FLP recombinase from the Saccharomyces cerevisiae 2μ plasmid
   3299..3349    -  intron         β-globin intron (fragment): internally truncated intron from human β-globin
   3388..3976    +  misc_feature   WPRE: woodchuck hepatitis virus posttranscriptional regulatory element
   3979..4202    +  polyA_signal   bGH poly(A) signal: bovine growth hormone polyadenylation signal
   4204..4344    +  repeat_region  AAV2 ITR: inverted terminal repeat of adeno-associated virus serotype 2 inverted
   4349..4400    -  misc_feature   bom (fragment): basis of mobility region from pBR322
   4419..4874    +  rep_origin     f1 ori (sequence partly withheld): f1 bacteriophage origin of replication; arrow indicates direction of (+) strand synthesis
   4875..4924    -  misc_feature   bom (fragment): basis of mobility region from pBR322
   5026..5061    -  CDS            rop (fragment): Rop protein, which maintains plasmids at low copy number; rop
   5156..5260    +  promoter       AmpR promoter: bla
   5261..6121    +  CDS            AmpR: β-lactamase; bla; confers resistance to ampicillin, carbenicillin, and related antibiotics
   6292..6880    +  rep_origin     ori: high-copy-number ColE1/pMB1/pBR322/pUC origin of replication
>Addgene plasmid #128588 | AAV-EF1α1.1-FLPX-rc [ChrimsonR-GFP] | addgene full sequence | sequence record 257680 | Addgene NGS Result
CCTGCAGGCAGCTGCGCGCTCGCTCGCTCACTGAGGCCGCCCGGGCGTCGGGCGACCTTTGGTCGCCCGG
CCTCAGTGAGCGAGCGAGCGCGCAGAGAGGGAGTGGCCAACTCCATCACTAGGGGTTCCTGTCGACTTAA
TTAAGGCTCCGGTGCCCGTCAGTGGGCAGAGCGCACATCGCCCACAGTCCCCGAGAAGTTGGGGGGAGGG
GTCGGCAATTGAACCGGTGCCTAGAGAAGGTGGCGCGGGGTAAACTGGGAAAGTGATGTCGTGTACTGGC
TCCGCCTTTTTCCCGAGGGTGGGGGAGAACCGTATATAAGTGCAGTAGTCGCCGTGAACGTTCTTTTTCG
CAACGGGTTTGCCGCCAGAACACAGGTAAGTGCCGTGTGTGGTTCCCGCGGGCCTGGCCTCTTTACGGGT
TATGGCCCTTGCGTGCCTTGAATTACTTCCACCTGGCTGCAGTACGTGATTCTTGATCCCGAGCTTCGGG
TTGGAAGTGGGTGGGAGAGTTCGAGGCCTTGCGCTTAAGGAGCCCCTTCGCCTCGTGCTTGAGTTGAGGC
CTGGCCTGGGCGCTGGGGCCGCCGCGTGCGAATCTGGTGGCACCTTCGCGCCTGTCTCGCTGCTTTCGAT
AAGTCTCTAGCCATTTAAAATTTTTGATGACCTGCTGCGACGCTTTTTTTCTGGCAAGATAGTCTTGTAA
ATGCGGGCCAAGATCTGCACACTGGTATTTCGGTTTTTGGGGCCGCGGGCGGCGACGGGGCCCGTGCGTC
CCAGCGCACATGTTCGACGAGGCGGGGCCTGCGAGCGCGGCCACCGAGAATCGGACGGGGGTAGTCTCAA
GCTGGCCGGCCTGCTCTGGTGCCTGGCCTCGCGCCGCCGTGTATCGCCCCGCCCTGGGCGGCAAGGCTGG
CCCGGTCGGCACCAGTTGCGTGAGCGGAAAGATGGCCGCTTCCCGGCCCTGCTGCAGGGAGCTCAAAATG
GAGGACGCGGCGCTCGGGAGAGCGGGCGGGTGAGTCACCCACACAAAGGAAAAGGGCCTTTCCGTCCTCA
GCCGTCGCTTCATGTGACTCCACGGAGTACCGGGCGCCGTCCAGGCACCTCGATTAGTTCTCGAGCTTTT
GGAGTACGTCGTCTTTAGGTTGGGGGGAGGGGTTTTATGCGATGGAGTTTCCCCACACTGAGTGGGTGGA
GACTGAAGTTAGGCCAGCTTGGCACTTGATGTAATTCTCCTTGGAATTTGCCCTTTTTGAGTTTGGATCT
TGGTTCATTCTCAAGCCTCAGACAGTGGTTCAAAGTTTTTTTCTTCCATTTCAGGTGTCGTGAGCTAGCG
AAGTTCCTATTCTCTAGAAAGTATAGGAACTTCGCAGAATGGTAGCTGGATTGTAGCTGCTATTAGCAAT
ATGAAACCTCTTAGAAGTTCCTATTCTTCAAAAGGTATAGGAACTTCGAATTCTCATTACTTGTACAGCT
CGTCCATGCCGAGAGTGATCCCGGCGGCGGTCACGAACTCCAGCAGGACCATGTGATCGCGCTTCTCGTT
GGGGTCTTTGCTCAGGGCGGACTGGGTGCTCAGGTAGTGGTTGTCGGGCAGCAGCACGGGGCCGTCGCCG
ATGGGGGTGTTCTGCTGGTAGTGGTCGGCGAGCTGCACGCTGCCGTCCTCGATGTTGTGGCGGATCTTGA
AGTTCACCTTGATGCCGTTCTTCTGCTTGTCGGCCATGATATAGACGTTGTGGCTGTTGTAGTTGTACTC
CAGCTTGTGCCCCAGGATGTTGCCGTCCTCCTTGAAGTCGATGCCCTTCAGCTCGATGCGGTTCACCAGG
GTGTCGCCCTCGAACTTCACCTCGGCGCGGGTCTTGTAGTTGCCGTCGTCCTTGAAGAAGATGGTGCGCT
CCTGGACGTAGCCTTCGGGCATGGCGGACTTGAAGAAGTCGTGCTGCTTCATGTGGTCGGGGTAGCGGCT
GAAGCACTGCACGCCGTAGGTCAGGGTGGTCACGAGGGTGGGCCAGGGCACGGGCAGCTTGCCGGTGGTG
CAAATGAACTTCAGGGTCAGCTTGCCGTAGGTGGCATCGCCCTCGCCCTCGCCGGACACGCTGAACTTGT
GGCCGTTTACGTCGCCGTCCAGCTCGACCAGGATGGGCACCACCCCGGTGAACAGCTCCTCGCCCTTGCT
CACTGCTACTACCGGTGCCGCCACTGTGTCCTCGTCCTCCTCCTCCACGAACTCTTCCACTTCCACCTCC
TCGCCTCCGATCTCCATCTTGGTGGTCTTCCGGATGTCGCCGTGGATCAGGATGTGCTCGTGGATCTTGA
TCCTCAGGTGGTGGGCCAGGAAGGTCCAAAACTCCTTGGCGATGATGTCGCAGATGCTGTGGCCGATGCT
GTTGGCGTAAGGGCTCAGCTTCAGCAGTCCTTCTGGTCCCACTGCCCAGAGGATTGGGTAGCTGCCCCAA
GAGGCGAAGTAAGCGTAGGCCATCAGCTTCACGACCATGCGGCAATGGCCTTTAGGCACGCTGTGGTTGG
CTTCCACGTAGCACTTGGCGGCCTGGAAGTACATGTAGCCGCCGTAGATGCAAGACACGATATACAGCAG
CCACTTGAGCCAATCGGTAGCCAGTCCTGCGGCCATGCCGAACACGATCATTCCCACGCAAGACACGATC
AGGCCCATGGTCCGCTTGCTGTAGTCGTTCTTCAGGCCGCTCAGGTTGCTCAGTCTGATCAGGATCACGG
GGCAAGACAGCAGCCACTCGAAGTAGCGCAGGCAATAGGCGTGGTTGCCGGTAGACAGGTACACTGTGGC
GGGGCTGCTGAACTCCTTGAAGATCTCCAGGGTCACGAACAGCACCTCGACGCAACAGACGTAGACCTCC
TCCCAACCGCAAGTGGCCTTCCAGGCGCTGAAGCCGTAGAATGTCAGCAGGGCGATGGCGATGCTGAAAG
CAATCCACTGGCAGACCTGGGCGCCGATCTTTTCTCCTGGTGTGCCTCTGCTGTGCAGCCAAGCCTGCTT
CTTCTCCACTCCCACGACCAGGTAGCCGCCTGTGGCCTCCACGAAGCAATATCCGTATCCGGCGTCGCTC
AGTCCGTAAGAAGGGTCACACCACCACTCGGTGCTGAAGCACTCGCCTGTAGGTGTCATTCCTCCACAGC
CCATGTCCTCGTGGTGGTAGGGGTTAGGCCAAGGGTTGATGCCTCCGGCGGCAAACAGAGATCTGGTGGC
GCTGCTGATCAGCTCAGCCATGGTGGCGGATCCGGCGGCGCGCCGAAGTTCCTATACTTTCTAGAGAATA
GGAACTTCTTGCCTTAACCCAGAAATTATCACTGTTATTCTTTAGAATGGTGCAAAGAGAAGTTCCTATA
CCTTTTGAAGAATAGGAACTTCTCCGGAATCAACCTCTGGATTACAAAATTTGTGAAAGATTGACTGGTA
TTCTTAACTATGTTGCTCCTTTTACGCTATGTGGATACGCTGCTTTAATGCCTTTGTATCATGCTATTGC
TTCCCGTATGGCTTTCATTTTCTCCTCCTTGTATAAATCCTGGTTGCTGTCTCTTTATGAGGAGTTGTGG
CCCGTTGTCAGGCAACGTGGCGTGGTGTGCACTGTGTTTGCTGACGCAACCCCCACTGGTTGGGGCATTG
CCACCACCTGTCAGCTCCTTTCCGGGACTTTCGCTTTCCCCCTCCCTATTGCCACGGCGGAACTCATCGC
CGCCTGCCTTGCCCGCTGCTGGACAGGGGCTCGGCTGTTGGGCACTGACAATTCCGTGGTGTTGTCGGGG
AAGCTGACGTCCTTTCCATGGCTGCTCGCCTGTGTTGCCACCTGGATTCTGCGCGGGACGTCCTTCTGCT
ACGTCCCTTCGGCCCTCAATCCAGCGGACCTTCCTTCCCGCGGCCTGCTGCCGGCTCTGCGGCCTCTTCC
GCGTCTTCGCCTTCGCCCTCAGACGAGTCGGATCTCCCTTTGGGCCGCCTCCCCGCCTTGTGCCTTCTAG
TTGCCAGCCATCTGTTGTTTGCCCCTCCCCCGTGCCTTCCTTGACCCTGGAAGGTGCCACTCCCACTGTC
CTTTCCTAATAAAATGAGGAAATTGCATCGCATTGTCTGAGTAGGTGTCATTCTATTCTGGGGGGTGGGG
TGGGGCAGGACAGCAAGGGGGAGGATTGGGAAGACAATAGCAGGCATGCTGGGGATGCGGTGGGCTCTAT
GGCAGGAACCCCTAGTGATGGAGTTGGCCACTCCCTCTCTGCGCGCTCGCTCGCTCACTGAGGCCGGGCG
ACCAAAGGTCGCCCGACGCCCGGGCTTTGCCCGGGCGGCCTCAGTGAGCGAGCGAGCGCGCAGCTGCCTG
CAGGGGCGCCTGATGCGGTATTTTCTCCTTACGCATCTGTGCGGTATTTCACACCGCATA
[95 nt withheld, positions 4401-4495]
T
[46 nt withheld, positions 4497-4542]
C
[141 nt withheld, positions 4544-4684]
CCTTTGACGTTGGAGTCCACGTTCTTT
[37 nt withheld, positions 4712-4748]
ACTCTATCTCGGGCTATTCTTTTGATTTATAAGGGATTTTGCCGATTTCGGTCTATTGGTTAAAAAATGA
GCTGATTTAACAAAAATTTAACGCGAATTTTAACAAAATATTAACGTTTACAATTTTATGGTGCACTCTC
AGTACAATCTGCTCTGATGCCGCATAGTTAAGCCAGCCCCGACACCCGCCAACACCCGCTGACGCGCCCT
GACGGGCTTGTCTGCTCCCGGCATCCGCTTACAGACAAGCTGTGACCGTCTCCGGGAGCTGCATGTGTCA
GAGGTTTTCACCGTCATCACCGAAACGCGCGAGACGAAAGGGCCTCGTGATACGCCTATTTTTATAGGTT
AATGTCATGATAATAATGGTTTCTTAGACGTCAGGTGGCACTTTTCGGGGAAATGTGCGCGGAACCCCTA
TTTGTTTATTTTTCTAAATACATTCAAATATGTATCCGCTCATGAGACAATAACCCTGATAAATGCTTCA
ATAATATTGAAAAAGGAAGAGTATGAGTATTCAACATTTCCGTGTCGCCCTTATTCCCTTTTTTGCGGCA
TTTTGCCTTCCTGTTTTTGCTCACCCAGAAACGCTGGTGAAAGTAAAAGATGCTGAAGATCAGTTGGGTG
CACGAGTGGGTTACATCGAACTGGATCTCAACAGCGGTAAGATCCTTGAGAGTTTTCGCCCCGAAGAACG
TTTTCCAATGATGAGCACTTTTAAAGTTCTGCTATGTGGCGCGGTATTATCCCGTATTGACGCCGGGCAA
GAGCAACTCGGTCGCCGCATACACTATTCTCAGAATGACTTGGTTGAGTACTCACCAGTCACAGAAAAGC
ATCTTACGGATGGCATGACAGTAAGAGAATTATGCAGTGCTGCCATAACCATGAGTGATAACACTGCGGC
CAACTTACTTCTGACAACGATCGGAGGACCGAAGGAGCTAACCGCTTTTTTGCACAACATGGGGGATCAT
GTAACTCGCCTTGATCGTTGGGAACCGGAGCTGAATGAAGCCATACCAAACGACGAGCGTGACACCACGA
TGCCTGTAGCAATGGCAACAACGTTGCGCAAACTATTAACTGGCGAACTACTTACTCTAGCTTCCCGGCA
ACAATTAATAGACTGGATGGAGGCGGATAAAGTTGCAGGACCACTTCTGCGCTCGGCCCTTCCGGCTGGC
TGGTTTATTGCTGATAAATCTGGAGCCGGTGAGCGTGGGTCTCGCGGTATCATTGCAGCACTGGGGCCAG
ATGGTAAGCCCTCCCGTATCGTAGTTATCTACACGACGGGGAGTCAGGCAACTATGGATGAACGAAATAG
ACAGATCGCTGAGATAGGTGCCTCACTGATTAAGCATTGGTAACTGTCAGACCAAGTTTACTCATATATA
CTTTAGATTGATTTAAAACTTCATTTTTAATTTAAAAGGATCTAGGTGAAGATCCTTTTTGATAATCTCA
TGACCAAAATCCCTTAACGTGAGTTTTCGTTCCACTGAGCGTCAGACCCCGTAGAAAAGATCAAAGGATC
TTCTTGAGATCCTTTTTTTCTGCGCGTAATCTGCTGCTTGCAAACAAAAAAACCACCGCTACCAGCGGTG
GTTTGTTTGCCGGATCAAGAGCTACCAACTCTTTTTCCGAAGGTAACTGGCTTCAGCAGAGCGCAGATAC
CAAATACTGTTCTTCTAGTGTAGCCGTAGTTAGGCCACCACTTCAAGAACTCTGTAGCACCGCCTACATA
CCTCGCTCTGCTAATCCTGTTACCAGTGGCTGCTGCCAGTGGCGATAAGTCGTGTCTTACCGGGTTGGAC
TCAAGACGATAGTTACCGGATAAGGCGCAGCGGTCGGGCTGAACGGGGGGTTCGTGCACACAGCCCAGCT
TGGAGCGAACGACCTACACCGAACTGAGATACCTACAGCGTGAGCTATGAGAAAGCGCCACGCTTCCCGA
AGGGAGAAAGGCGGACAGGTATCCGGTAAGCGGCAGGGTCGGAACAGGAGAGCGCACGAGGGAGCTTCCA
GGGGGAAACGCCTGGTATCTTTATAGTCCTGTCGGGTTTCGCCACCTCTGACTTGAGCGTCGATTTTTGT
GATGCTCGTCAGGGGGGCGGAGCCTATGGAAAAACGCCAGCAACGCGGCCTTTTTACGGTTCCTGGCCTT
TTGCTGGCCTTTTGCTCACATGT
